>Addgene plasmid #61844 | pGEX 6P1 Cyclin A (555) | addgene partial sequence | sequence record 103583 | pGEX3 5'-CCGGGAGCTGCATGTGTCAGAGG-3'
AAACGCGCGAGGCAGATCGTCAGTCAGTCACGATGCGGCCGCTCGAGTTACAGATTTAGTGTCTCTGGTG
GGTTGAGGAGAGAAACACCATGATACTTTGAATTTTTGTACTTTTCTCTTATTGACTGTTGTGCATGCTG
TGGTGCTTTGAGGTAGGTCTGGTGAAGGTCCATGAGACAAGGCTTAAGACTTTCCAGGGTATATCCAGTC
TTTCGTATTAATGATTCAGGCCAGCTTTGTCCCGTGACTGTGTAGAGTGCTAAATGAAAGGCAGCTCCAG
CAATAACTGATGGCAAATACTTGAGGTATGGGTCAGCATCTATCAAACTTAATTCTCCCAAAAACATTGC
TAAACTTTCAACTTTGCAGTTTGCAGGCTGCTGATGCAGAAAGTATTGGGTAAGAAACTGATTTACTGTT
GGAGCAGCTAAGTCAAAAGTAAGGACTTTCAAAACTAGATGCTCCATTCTCAGAACTTGTTTCTTGGTGT
AGGTATCATCTGTAATGTACACAAACTCTGCTACTTCTGGGGGGTATATTTCTTCAAACTTTGAGGCTAA
CAGCATAGCAGCAGTGCCCACAAGCTGAAGTTTTCCTCTCAGCACTGACATGGAAGACAGGAACCTATCA
ATGTAGTTCACAGCCAAATGCAGGGTCTCATTCTGTAGTTTATATTCTTCTCCTACTTCAACTAACCAGT
CCACGAGGATAGCTCTCATACTGTTAGTGATGTCTGGCTGTTTCTTCATGTAACCCACTTTAGGTTTACA
TTTAACCTCCATTTCCCTAAGGTATGTGTGAATATCCTCATGGTAGTCTGGTACTTCATTAACACTCACT
GGCTTTTCATCTTCTAATACAATTGACATGTCCATAGTATGTGGTGACTCAAAACTACCATCCATTGGAT
AATCAAGAGGGACCAATGGTTTTCTGGGTCCAGGTAAACTAATGGCTGAATTAAAAGCCAGGGCATCTTC
ACGCTCTATTTTTTGAGATTCAGCTGGCTTCTTCTGAGCTTCTTTTTCTGCTTCATCCACATGAATGGTG
AACGCAGGCTGTT
