>Addgene plasmid #61844 | pGEX 6P1 Cyclin A (555) | addgene partial sequence | sequence record 103586 | pGEX5 5'-GGGCTGGCAAGCCACGTTTGGTG-3'
ATCCTCCAAAATCGGATCTGGAAGTTCTGTTCCAGGGGCCCCTGGGATCCATGGTGGGCAACTCTGCGCC
GGGGCCTGCGACCCGCGAGGCGGGCTCGGCGCTGCTAGCATTGCAGCAGACGGCGCTCCAAGAGGACCAG
GAGAATATCAACCCGGAAAAGGCAGCGCCCGTCCAACAACCGCGGACCCGGGCCGCGCTGGCGGTACTGA
AGTCCGGGAACCCGCGGGGTCTAGCGCAGCAGCAGAGGCCGAAGACGAGACGGGTTGCACCCCTTAAGGA
TCTTCCTGTAAATGATGAGCATGTCACCGTTCCTCCTTGGAAAGCAAACAGTAAACAGCCTGCGTTCACC
ATTCATGTGGATGAAGCAGAAAAAGAAGCTCAGAAGAAGCCAGCTGAATCTCAAAAAATAGAGCGTGAAG
ATGCCCTGGCTTTTAATTCAGCCATTAGTTTACCTGGACCCAGAAAACCATTGGTCCCTCTTGATTATCC
AATGGATGGTAGTTTTGAGTCACCACATACTATGGACATGTCAATTGTATTAGAAGATGAAAAGCCAGTG
AGTGTTAATGAAGTACCAGACTACCATGAGGATATTCACACATACCTTAGGGAAATGGAGGTTAAATGTA
AACCTAAAGTGGGTTACATGAAGAAACAGCCAGACATCACTAACAGTATGAGAGCTATCCTCGTGGACTG
GTTAGTTGAAGTAGGAGAAGAATATAAACTACAGAATGAGACCCTGCATTTGGCTGTGAACTACATTGAT
AGGTTCCTGTCTTCCATGTCAGTGCTGAGAGGAAAACTTCAGCTTGTGGGCACTGCTGCTATGCTGTTAG
CCTCAAAGTTTGAAGAAATATACCCCCCAGAAGTAGCAGAGTTTGTGTACATTACAGATGATACCTACAC
CAAGAAACAAGTTCTGAGAATGGAGCATCTAGTTTTGAAAGTCCTTACTTTTGACTTAGCTGCTCCAACA
GTAAATCAGTTTCTTACCCAATACTTTCTGCATCAGCAGCCTGCAAACTGCAAAGTTGAAAGTTTAGCAA
TGTTT
