[The description below was written by a language model from this plasmid's Addgene catalogue record.]
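Description:
pGEX 6P1 Cyclin A (555) is a bacterial expression plasmid built on the commercial pGEX 6P1 backbone and designed to produce human cyclin A as a glutathione S-transferase (GST) fusion protein in E. coli. It is maintained as a high-copy plasmid under ampicillin selection. The record does not include a feature table, so elements such as the origin of replication or any repressor gene are not itemised, although pGEX-series vectors generally carry a pBR322-type origin and a lacI repressor gene alongside the ampicillin resistance marker.

The insert is the coding sequence of human cyclin A2 (CCNA2), cloned between the BamHI and XhoI sites of the polylinker, both of which were retained. It carries an L2V substitution at the second residue; the record gives no reason for this change. Expression is driven by the tac promoter, a strong hybrid trp/lac promoter that is inducible with IPTG. The GST moiety is supplied by the backbone and sits at the N terminus of cyclin A. In the 6P series of pGEX vectors, the linker between GST and the cloning site normally contains a PreScission protease recognition site, allowing the tag to be removed after purification.

The stated purpose is bacterial expression of GST–cyclin A. Such a fusion can be captured on glutathione resin for affinity purification. It is typically useful for pull-down and binding assays, or as a source of recombinant cyclin A for biochemical work on cyclin-dependent kinase complexes and cell-cycle regulation, though the record does not specify particular downstream applications.
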