Addgene plasmid #61844: pGEX 6P1 Cyclin A (555)
Purpose: bacterial expression of GST cyclin A
Depositing lab: Jonathon Pines. Depositing organization: Gurdon Institute.
Backbone
  Vector backbone: pGEX 6P1
  Backbone manufacturer: Amersham
  Vector type: Bacterial Expression
Growth in bacteria
  Bacterial resistance: Ampicillin, 100 μg/mL
  Growth temperature: 37°C
  Growth strain: DH5alpha
  Copy number: High Copy
Gene/Insert
  Gene/Insert name: cyclin A
  Species: H. sapiens (human)
  Mutation: L2V
  GenBank ID: NM_001237.4
  Entrez Gene: CCNA2 (a.k.a. CCN1, CCNA)
  Promoter: tac
  Tag / fusion protein: GST (N terminal on backbone)
  Cloning method: Restriction Enzyme; 5′ cloning site BamHI (not destroyed); 3′ cloning site XhoI (not destroyed)
  Sequencing primers: 5′ pGEX5'; 3′ pGEX3'
Terms and licenses: Academic/Nonprofit Terms; Industry Terms: Not Available to Industry
How to cite: pGEX 6P1 Cyclin A (555) was a gift from Jonathon Pines (Addgene plasmid # 61844 ; http://n2t.net/addgene:61844 ; RRID:Addgene_61844)
